>Addgene plasmid #153371 | lvl0 ACT7p | addgene full sequence | sequence record 314944 | Addgene NGS Result
TCTCAATGTGAGACCCTGCAGTCCGGCAAAAAAGGGCAAGGTGTCACCACCCTGCCCTTTTTCTTTAAAA
CCGAAAAGATTACTTCGCGTTATGCAGGCTTCCTCGCTCACTGACTCGCTGCGCTCGGTCGTTCGGCTGC
GGCGAGCGGTATCAGCTCACTCAAAGGCGGTAATACGGTTATCCACAGAATCAGGGGATAACGCAGGAAA
GAACATGTGAGCAAAAGGCCAGCAAAAGGCCAGGAACCGTAAAAAGGCCGCGTTGCTGGCGTTTTTCCAC
AGGCTCCGCCCCCCTGACGAGCATCACAAAAATCGACGCTCAAGTCAGAGGTGGCGAAACCCGACAGGAC
TATAAAGATACCAGGCGTTTCCCCCTGGAAGCTCCCTCGTGCGCTCTCCTGTTCCGACCCTGCCGCTTAC
CGGATACCTGTCCGCCTTTCTCCCTTCGGGAAGCGTGGCGCTTTCTCATAGCTCACGCTGTAGGTATCTC
AGTTCGGTGTAGGTCGTTCGCTCCAAGCTGGGCTGTGTGCACGAACCCCCCGTTCAGCCCGACCGCTGCG
CCTTATCCGGTAACTATCGTCTTGAGTCCAACCCGGTAAGACACGACTTATCGCCACTGGCAGCAGCCAC
TGGTAACAGGATTAGCAGAGCGAGGTATGTAGGCGGTGCTACAGAGTTCTTGAAGTGGTGGCCTAACTAC
GGCTACACTAGAAGAACAGTATTTGGTATCTGCGCTCTGCTGAAGCCAGTTACCTTCGGAAAAAGAGTTG
GTAGCTCTTGATCCGGCAAACAAACCACCGCTGGTAGCGGTGGTTTTTTTGTTTGCAAGCAGCAGATTAC
GCGCAGAAAAAAAGGATCTCAAGAAGATCCTTTGATCTTTTCTACGGGGTCTGACGCTCAGTGGAACGAA
AACTCACGTTAAGGGATTTTGGTCATGAGATTATCAAAAAGGATCTTCACCTAGATCCTTTTAAATTAAA
AATGAAGTTTTAAATCAATCTAAAGTATATATGAGTAAACTTGGTCTGACAGCTCGAGGCTTGGATTCTC
ACCAATAAAAAACGCCCGGCGGCAACCGAGCGTTCTGAACAAATCCAGATGGAGTTCTGAGGTCATTACT
GGATCTATCAACAGGAGTCCAAGCGAGCTCGATATCAAATTACGCCCCGCCCTGCCACTCATCGCAGTAC
TGTTGTAATTCATTAAGCATTCTGCCGACATGGAAGCCATCACAAACGGCATGATGAACCTGAATCGCCA
GCGGCATCAGCACCTTGTCGCCTTGCGTATAATATTTGCCCATGGTGAAAACGGGGGCGAAGAAGTTGTC
CATATTGGCCACGTTTAAATCAAAACTGGTGAAACTCACCCAGGGATTGGCTGAGACGAAAAACATATTC
TCAATAAACCCTTTAGGGAAATAGGCCAGGTTTTCACCGTAACACGCCACATCTTGCGAATATATGTGTA
GAAACTGCCGGAAATCGTCGTGGTATTCACTCCAGAGCGATGAAAACGTTTCAGTTTGCTCATGGAAAAC
GGTGTAACAAGGGTGAACACTATCCCATATCACCAGCTCACCGTCTTTCATTGCCATACGAAATTCCGGA
TGAGCATTCATCAGGCGGGCAAGAATGTGAATAAAGGCCGGATAAAACTTGTGCTTATTTTTCTTTACGG
TCTTTAAAAAGGCCGTAATATCCAGCTGAACGGTCTGGTTATAGGTACATTGAGCAACTGACTGAAATGC
CTCAAAATGTTCTTTACGATGCCATTGGGATATATCAACGGTGGTATATCCAGTGATTTTTTTCTCCATT
TTAGCTTCCTTAGCTCCTGAAAATCTCGATAACTCAAAAAATACGCCCGGTAGTGATCTTATTTCATTAT
GGTGAAAGTTGGAACCTCTTACGTGCCCGATCAACTCGAGTGCCACCTGACGTCTAAGAAACCATTATTA
TCATGACATTAACCTATAAAAATAGGCGTATCACGAGGCAGAATTTCAGATAAAAAAAATCCTTAGCTTT
CGCTAAGGATGATTTCTGGAATTCGGTCTCTGGAGGTGTGAAGTTTGAATTATGAAAGACGAAATCGTAT
TAAAAATTCACAAGAATAAACAACTCCATAGATTTTCAAAAAAACAGTCACGAGAAAAAAACCACAGTCC
GTTTGTCTGCTCTTCTAGTTTTTATTATTTTTCTATTAATAGTTTTTTGTTATTTCGAGAATAAAATTTG
AACGATGTCCGAACCACAAAAGCCGAGCCGATAAATCCTAAGCCGAGCCTAACTTTAGCCGTAACCATCA
GTCACGGCTCCCGGGCTAATTCATTTGAACCGAATCATAATCAACGGTTTAGATCAAACTCAAAACAATC
TAACGGCAACATAGACGCGTCGGTGAGCTAAAAAGAGTGTGAAAGCCAGGTCACCATAGCATTGTCTCTC
CCAGATTTTTTATTTGGGAAATAATAGAAGAAATAGAAAAAAATAAAAGAGTGAGAAAAATCGTAGAGCT
ATATATTCGCACATGTACTCGTTTCGCTTTCCTTAGTGTTAGCTGCTGCCGCTGTTGTTTCTCCTCCATT
TCTCTATCTT
Features (pLannotate 1.2.2; 6 found; start..end, strand, type, name):
     22..79      +  terminator     his operon terminator: This putative transcriptin terminator from the E. coli his operon has a 2-bp deletion introduced during synthesis. Its efficiency has not been determined.
    274..862     -  rep_origin     ori: high-copy-number ColE1/pMB1/pBR322/pUC origin of replication
   1045..1139    -  terminator     lambda t0 terminator: transcription terminator from phage lambda
   1163..1819    -  CDS            cat: CAT_ECOLX - Experimental evidence at protein level: Swiss-Prot protein existence level 1. This enzyme is an effector of chloramphenicol resistance in bacteria. From Escherichia coli. This protein is used as a marker in many commonly used cloning vectors, such as pACYC184.
   1820..1917    -  promoter       cat promoter: promoter of the E. coli cat gene encoding chloramphenicol acetyltransferase
   2003..2046    -  terminator     bacterial terminator: putative bacterial transcription terminator
