[The description below was written by a language model from this plasmid's Addgene catalogue record and pLannotate feature annotations shown in this document.]
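Description:
lvl0 ACT7p is a Level 0 standard-part plasmid from the Mobius Assembly for Plant Systems toolkit, carrying a 547 bp promoter fragment of the Arabidopsis thaliana ACT7 (actin 7) gene in the small mUAV universal acceptor backbone (about 2.05 kb, giving a total of 2,600 bp in the sequenced record). Although catalogued under plant expression, it is not an expression vector in its own right. It is a storage and donor plasmid for a single regulatory part, which is meant to be combined with coding sequences, terminators and other parts in higher-level assemblies before use in plants. The promoter was inserted through AarI sites, a Type IIS enzyme that cuts outside its recognition sequence, and both sites were destroyed during cloning, as expected for this kind of modular, Golden Gate-style system.

The annotated features all belong to the bacterial backbone. A high-copy ColE1/pUC-type origin supports propagation in E. coli. A chloramphenicol acetyltransferase (cat) gene, driven by its own promoter and followed by the phage lambda t0 terminator, provides chloramphenicol selection. Two further elements, a his operon terminator and a putative bacterial terminator, lie on either side of the unannotated region spanning the sequence ends, and probably insulate the cloning site from read-through transcription. The ACT7 promoter itself was not recognised by the automated annotation and most likely occupies that unannotated region. The plasmid has no plant selection marker, T-DNA borders or reporter. The associated work examines how promoter and terminator combinations influence plant gene expression, and this part serves as one of the promoter options for building such transcriptional units.
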