Addgene plasmid #153371: lvl0 ACT7p
Purpose: Plant promoter
Depositing lab: Naomi Nakayama. Depositing organization: University of Edinburgh. Publication: Mobius Assembly for Plant Systems highlights promoter-terminator interaction in gene regulation. Andreou , Andreas I., Nirkko, Jessica , Ochoa-Villarreal, Marisol , Nakayama, Naomi. bioRxiv, March 31, 2021 10.1101/2021.03.31.437819.
Backbone
  Vector backbone: mUAV
  Backbone size w/o insert (bp): 2053
  Vector type: Plant Expression
Growth in bacteria
  Bacterial resistance: Chloramphenicol, 25 μg/mL
  Growth temperature: 37°C
  Growth strain: DH5alpha
  Copy number: High Copy
Gene/Insert
  Gene/Insert name: ACT7 promoter
  Species: A. thaliana (mustard weed)
  Insert size (bp): 547
  Cloning method: Restriction Enzyme; 5′ cloning site AarI (destroyed during cloning); 3′ cloning site AarI (destroyed during cloning)
  Sequencing primers: 5′ tgccacctgacgtctaagaa; 3′ attaccgcctttgagtgagc
Terms and licenses: Academic/Nonprofit Terms; Industry Terms: Not Available to Industry
How to cite: lvl0 ACT7p was a gift from Naomi Nakayama (Addgene plasmid # 153371 ; http://n2t.net/addgene:153371 ; RRID:Addgene_153371)
